Addgene plasmid #126108: pBbA15c-RFP
Purpose: Constitutive expression vector for Escherichia coli. BglBrick compatible.
Depositing lab: Nigel Scrutton. Depositing organization: University of Manchester. Publication: SelProm: A Queryable and Predictive Expression Vector Selection Tool for Escherichia coli. Jervis AJ, Carbonell P, Taylor S, Sung R, Dunstan MS, Robinson CJ, Breitling R, Takano E, Scrutton NS. ACS Synth Biol. 2019 Mar 18. doi: 10.1021/acssynbio.8b00399. PubMed 30870592.
Backbone
  Vector backbone: pBb
  Backbone size w/o insert (bp): 2168
  Vector type: Bacterial Expression, Synthetic Biology
Growth in bacteria
  Bacterial resistance: Chloramphenicol, 25 μg/mL
  Growth temperature: 37°C
  Growth strain: DH5alpha
  Copy number: High Copy
Gene/Insert
  Gene/Insert name: RFP
  Species: Synthetic
  Insert size (bp): 678
  Promoter: J23100
  Cloning method: Unknown
  Sequencing primers: 5′ GGTAGTGATCTTATTTCATTATGGTG
Terms and licenses: Academic/Nonprofit Terms; Industry Terms: Not Available to Industry
Depositor comments: Cloning method was In-Fusion.
How to cite: pBbA15c-RFP was a gift from Nigel Scrutton (Addgene plasmid # 126108 ; http://n2t.net/addgene:126108 ; RRID:Addgene_126108)
