[The description below was written by a language model from this plasmid's Addgene catalogue record and pLannotate feature annotations shown in this document.]
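Description:
pBbA15c-RFP is a small bacterial expression plasmid from the pBb (BglBrick-compatible) vector family, built for constitutive gene expression in Escherichia coli and used in synthetic biology work. It replicates from a p15A origin, which is compatible with ColE1-type plasmids in the same cell. The feature annotation describes p15A as medium copy, whereas the catalogue entry lists the plasmid as high copy, so the two sources differ on this point. A short fragment annotated as RSF ori lies next to the p15A region and is probably a partial sequence match rather than a second functional origin. Selection is by chloramphenicol, conferred by the cat (chloramphenicol acetyltransferase) gene under its native promoter, on the opposite strand from the expression cassette and followed by the lambda t0 terminator.

The payload is a 678 bp synthetic RFP coding sequence, annotated as mRFP1, the monomeric red fluorescent derivative of DsRed. The catalogue gives the promoter as J23100, a constitutive sigma-70 promoter of the Anderson collection. The automated annotation instead calls a partial match to the closely related J23119, which is to be expected given the high similarity among members of that promoter family. Transcription ends at a tandem rrnB T1 and T7Te terminator pair, insulating the cassette from the origin downstream. No inducer or repressor gene is annotated, consistent with always-on expression.

RFP serves both as a fluorescent readout of promoter and vector strength and as a placeholder that can be swapped for a gene of interest using BglBrick standard cloning. The plasmid belongs to a vector set characterised to support expression vector selection for E. coli.
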