Features (pLannotate 1.2.2; 9 found; start..end, strand, type, name):
      7..31      +  promoter       J23119(SpeI) promoter (fragment): bacterial promoter (Registry of Standard Biological Parts BBa J23119) modified to end with an SpeI site
     87..764     +  CDS            mRFP1: monomeric derivative of DsRed (Campbell et al., 2002)
    797..868     +  terminator     rrnB T1 terminator: transcription terminator T1 from the E. coli rrnB gene
    884..911     +  terminator     T7Te terminator: phage T7 early transcription terminator
    930..985     -  rep_origin     RSF ori (fragment): Plasmids containing the RSF 1030 origin of replication can be propagated in E. coli cells that contain additional plasmids with compatible origins.
   1073..1618    -  rep_origin     p15A ori: Plasmids containing the medium-copy-number p15A origin of replication can be propagated in E. coli cells that contain a second plasmid with the ColE1 origin.
   1732..1826    -  terminator     lambda t0 terminator: transcription terminator from phage lambda
   1850..2506    -  CDS            cat: CAT_ECOLX - Experimental evidence at protein level: Swiss-Prot protein existence level 1. This enzyme is an effector of chloramphenicol resistance in bacteria. From Escherichia coli. This protein is used as a marker in many commonly used cloning vectors, such as pACYC184.
   2507..2609    -  promoter       cat promoter: promoter of the E. coli cat gene encoding chloramphenicol acetyltransferase
>Addgene plasmid #126108 | pBbA15c-RFP | addgene full sequence | sequence record 247002 | Addgene NGS Result
GACGTCTTGACGGCTAGCTCAGTCCTAGGTACAGTGCTAGCAGGTTTAATCGAATTCAAAAGATCTTTTA
AGAAGGAGATATACATATGGCGAGTAGCGAAGACGTTATCAAAGAGTTCATGCGTTTCAAAGTTCGTATG
GAAGGTTCCGTTAACGGTCACGAGTTCGAAATCGAAGGTGAAGGTGAAGGTCGTCCGTACGAAGGTACCC
AGACCGCTAAACTGAAAGTTACCAAAGGTGGTCCGCTGCCGTTCGCTTGGGACATCCTGTCCCCGCAGTT
CCAGTACGGTTCCAAAGCTTACGTTAAACACCCGGCTGACATCCCGGACTACCTGAAACTGTCCTTCCCG
GAAGGTTTCAAATGGGAACGTGTTATGAACTTCGAAGACGGTGGTGTTGTTACCGTTACCCAGGACTCCT
CCCTGCAAGACGGTGAGTTCATCTACAAAGTTAAACTGCGTGGTACCAACTTCCCGTCCGACGGTCCGGT
TATGCAGAAAAAAACCATGGGTTGGGAAGCTTCCACCGAACGTATGTACCCGGAAGACGGTGCTCTGAAA
GGTGAAATCAAAATGCGTCTGAAACTGAAAGACGGTGGTCACTACGACGCTGAAGTTAAAACCACCTACA
TGGCTAAAAAACCGGTTCAGCTGCCGGGTGCTTACAAAACCGACATCAAACTGGACATCACCTCCCACAA
CGAAGACTACACCATCGTTGAACAGTACGAACGTGCTGAAGGTCGTCACTCCACCGGTGCTTAAGGATCC
AAACTCGAGTAAGGATCTCCAGGCATCAAATAAAACGAAAGGCTCAGTCGAAAGACTGGGCCTTTCGTTT
TATCTGTTGTTTGTCGGTGAACGCTCTCTACTAGAGTCACACTGGCTCACCTTCGGGTGGGCCTTTCTGC
GTTTATACCTAGGGATATATTCCGCTTCCTCGCTCACTGACTCGCTACGCTCGGTCGTTCGACTGCGGCG
AGCGGAAATGGCTTACGAACGGGGCGGAGATTTCCTGGAAGATGCCAGGAAGATACTTAACAGGGAAGTG
AGAGGGCCGCGGCAAAGCCGTTTTTCCATAGGCTCCGCCCCCCTGACAAGCATCACGAAATCTGACGCTC
AAATCAGTGGTGGCGAAACCCGACAGGACTATAAAGATACCAGGCGTTTCCCCCTGGCGGCTCCCTCGTG
CGCTCTCCTGTTCCTGCCTTTCGGTTTACCGGTGTCATTCCGCTGTTATGGCCGCGTTTGTCTCATTCCA
CGCCTGACACTCAGTTCCGGGTAGGCAGTTCGCTCCAAGCTGGACTGTATGCACGAACCCCCCGTTCAGT
CCGACCGCTGCGCCTTATCCGGTAACTATCGTCTTGAGTCCAACCCGGAAAGACATGCAAAAGCACCACT
GGCAGCAGCCACTGGTAATTGATTTAGAGGAGTTAGTCTTGAAGTCATGCGCCGGTTAAGGCTAAACTGA
AAGGACAAGTTTTGGTGACTGCGCTCCTCCAAGCCAGTTACCTCGGTTCAAAGAGTTGGTAGCTCAGAGA
ACCTTCGAAAAACCGCCCTGCAAGGCGGTTTTTTCGTTTTCAGAGCAAGAGATTACGCGCAGACCAAAAC
GATCTCAAGAAGATCATCTTATTAATCAGATAAAATATTTCTAGATTTCAGTGCAATTTATCTCTTCAAA
TGTAGCACCTGAAGTCAGCCCCATACGATATAAGTTGTTACTAGTGCTTGGATTCTCACCAATAAAAAAC
GCCCGGCGGCAACCGAGCGTTCTGAACAAATCCAGATGGAGTTCTGAGGTCATTACTGGATCTATCAACA
GGAGTCCAAGCGAGCTCGATATCAAATTACGCCCCGCCCTGCCACTCATCGCAGTACTGTTGTAATTCAT
TAAGCATTCTGCCGACATGGAAGCCATCACAAACGGCATGATGAACCTGAATCGCCAGCGGCATCAGCAC
CTTGTCGCCTTGCGTATAATATTTGCCCATGGTGAAAACGGGGGCGAAGAAGTTGTCCATATTGGCCACG
TTTAAATCAAAACTGGTGAAACTCACCCAGGGATTGGCTGAGACGAAAAACATATTCTCAATAAACCCTT
TAGGGAAATAGGCCAGGTTTTCACCGTAACACGCCACATCTTGCGAATATATGTGTAGAAACTGCCGGAA
ATCGTCGTGGTATTCACTCCAGAGCGATGAAAACGTTTCAGTTTGCTCATGGAAAACGGTGTAACAAGGG
TGAACACTATCCCATATCACCAGCTCACCGTCTTTCATTGCCATACGAAATTCCGGATGAGCATTCATCA
GGCGGGCAAGAATGTGAATAAAGGCCGGATAAAACTTGTGCTTATTTTTCTTTACGGTCTTTAAAAAGGC
CGTAATATCCAGCTGAACGGTCTGGTTATAGGTACATTGAGCAACTGACTGAAATGCCTCAAAATGTTCT
TTACGATGCCATTGGGATATATCAACGGTGGTATATCCAGTGATTTTTTTCTCCATTTTAGCTTCCTTAG
CTCCTGAAAATCTCGATAACTCAAAAAATACGCCCGGTAGTGATCTTATTTCATTATGGTGAAAGTTGGA
ACCTCTTACGTGCCGATCAACGTCTCATTTTCGCCAGATATC
